Addgene plasmid #232927: YpFabG_pET-28a(+)-TEV
Purpose: Expresses FabG [3-oxoacyl-[acyl-carrier-protein] reductase] from Yersinia pestis with His tag in bacterial cells
Depositing lab: Josh Beckham. Depositing organization: University of Texas at Austin.
Backbone
  Vector backbone: pET-28a(+)-TEV
  Total vector size (bp): 1124
  Vector type: Bacterial Expression
Growth in bacteria
  Bacterial resistance: Kanamycin, 50 μg/mL
  Growth temperature: 37°C
  Growth strain: DH5alpha
  Copy number: Low Copy
Gene/Insert
  Gene/Insert name: 3-oxoacyl-[acyl-carrier-protein] reductase (alt name: FabG)
  Species: Y. pestis
  Insert size (bp): 800
  Promoter: T7
  Tag / fusion protein: 6xHIS (C terminal on backbone)
  Cloning method: Unknown
  Sequencing primers: 5′ TAA TAC GAC TCA CTA TAG GG; 3′ GCT AGT TAT TGC TCA GCG G
Terms and licenses: Academic/Nonprofit Terms; Industry Terms: Not Available to Industry
How to cite: YpFabG_pET-28a(+)-TEV was a gift from Josh Beckham (Addgene plasmid # 232927 ; http://n2t.net/addgene:232927 ; RRID:Addgene_232927)
