[The description below was written by a language model from this plasmid's Addgene catalogue record and pLannotate feature annotations shown in this document.]
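Description:
YpFabG_pET-28a(+)-TEV is a bacterial expression plasmid built on a pET-28a(+) derivative carrying a TEV protease site, designed to produce His-tagged FabG, the 3-oxoacyl-[acyl-carrier-protein] reductase of Yersinia pestis, in E. coli. The backbone is propagated through a ColE1/pBR322-type origin accompanied by the bom region and the rop gene, which keeps copy number low, in line with the catalogue's low-copy designation. Selection is by kanamycin via the aph(3')-Ia gene, and an f1 origin is also present. The short TcR and AmpR promoter fragments in the annotation are backbone remnants rather than functional markers. The catalogue lists a total size of about 1.1 kb, which does not fit the 6,031 nt sequenced record; the latter is consistent with a pET-28-type vector plus insert.

Expression is driven by a T7 promoter immediately followed by a lac operator and the T7 gene 10 ribosome binding site, with a T7 terminator downstream. The plasmid-borne lacI gene supplies repressor, so transcription depends on a host providing T7 RNA polymerase and is induced with IPTG. The fabG coding region (about 730 bp, annotated by homology to the Salmonella orthologue) encodes the NADPH-dependent enzyme that performs the first reductive step of the fatty acid elongation cycle. Upstream tag fragments suggest an N-terminal His tag and TEV cleavage site, and a His-tag fragment also lies downstream of the gene. The catalogue records only a C-terminal 6xHis, and whether that downstream tag is translated depends on a stop codon the record does not show. The construct suits recombinant production and affinity purification of FabG, for example for enzymatic or structural studies.
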