Features (pLannotate 1.2.2; 21 found; start..end, strand, type, name):
    897..974     -  promoter       lacI promoter: lacI
    982..1261    -  CDS            TcR (fragment): tetracycline efflux protein; tet; confers resistance to tetracycline
   1283..1301    +  promoter       T7 promoter: promoter for bacteriophage T7 RNA polymerase
   1302..1326    +  protein_bind   lac operator: The lac repressor binds to the lac operator to inhibit transcription in E. coli. This inhibition can be relieved by adding lactose or isopropyl-β-D-thiogalactopyranoside (IPTG). lac repressor encoded by lacI
   1341..1363    +  RBS            RBS: efficient ribosome binding site from bacteriophage T7 gene 10 (Olins and Rangwala, 1989)
   1382..1398    +  CDS            capTEV™ (fragment): composite tag for in vivo biotinylation, TEV protease cleavage, and 6xHis tagging
   1408..1428    +  CDS            capTEV™ (fragment): composite tag for in vivo biotinylation, TEV protease cleavage, and 6xHis tagging
   1433..2164    +  CDS            fabG: FABG_SALTY - Experimental evidence at protein level: Swiss-Prot protein existence level 1. Catalyzes the NADPH-dependent reduction of beta-ketoacyl-ACP substrates to beta-hydroxyacyl-ACP products, the first reductive step in the elongation cycle of fatty acid biosynthesis. From Salmonella typhimurium (strain LT2 / SGSC1412 / ATCC 700720).
   2174..2191    +  CDS            9xHis (fragment): 9xHis affinity tag
   2201..2250    +  CDS            SET1 (fragment): solubility-enhancement tag derived from T7 phage gene 10B
   2258..2305    +  terminator     T7 terminator: transcription terminator for bacteriophage T7 RNA polymerase
   2342..2797    +  rep_origin     f1 ori (sequence partly withheld): f1 bacteriophage origin of replication; arrow indicates direction of (+) strand synthesis
   2824..2881    +  promoter       AmpR promoter (fragment): bla
   2890..3705    -  CDS            KanR: aminoglycoside phosphotransferase; aph(3')-Ia; confers resistance to kanamycin in bacteria or G418 (Geneticin®) in eukaryotes
   3827..4415    +  rep_origin     ori: high-copy-number ColE1/pMB1/pBR322/pUC origin of replication
   4601..4743    -  misc_feature   bom: basis of mobility region from pBR322
   4845..5036    -  CDS            rop: Rop protein, which maintains plasmids at low copy number; rop
   5053..5433    +  CDS            YPB1_ECOLX: Protein predicted: Swiss-Prot protein existence level 4. From Escherichia coli.
   5505..5796    -  CDS            TcR (fragment): tetracycline efflux protein; tet; confers resistance to tetracycline
   5811..5832    -  protein_bind   CAP binding site: CAP binding activates transcription in the presence of cAMP. E. coli catabolite activator protein
   5845..896     -  CDS            lacI (across the origin): lac repressor; lacI; The lac repressor binds to the lac operator to inhibit transcription in E. coli. This inhibition can be relieved by adding lactose or isopropyl-β-D-thiogalactopyranoside (IPTG).
>Addgene plasmid #232927 | YpFabG_pET-28a(+)-TEV | addgene full sequence | sequence record 476620 | Addgene NGS Result
GTTTGCCCCAGCAGGCGAAAATCCTGTTTGATGGTGGTTAACGGCGGGATATAACATGAGCTGTCTTCGG
TATCGTCGTATCCCACTACCGAGATATCCGCACCAACGCGCAGCCCGGACTCGGTAATGGCGCGCATTGC
GCCCAGCGCCATCTGATCGTTGGCAACCAGCATCGCAGTGGGAACGATGCCCTCATTCAGCATTTGCATG
GTTTGTTGAAAACCGGACATGGCACTCCAGTCGCCTTCCCGTTCCGCTATCGGCTGAATTTGATTGCGAG
TGAGATATTTATGCCAGCCAGCCAGACGCAGACGCGCCGAGACAGAACTTAATGGGCCCGCTAACAGCGC
GATTTGCTGGTGACCCAATGCGACCAGATGCTCCACGCCCAGTCGCGTACCGTCTTCATGGGAGAAAATA
ATACTGTTGATGGGTGTCTGGTCAGAGACATCAAGAAATAACGCCGGAACATTAGTGCAGGCAGCTTCCA
CAGCAATGGCATCCTGGTCATCCAGCGGATAGTTAATGATCAGCCCACTGACGCGTTGCGCGAGAAGATT
GTGCACCGCCGCTTTACAGGCTTCGACGCCGCTTCGTTCTACCATCGACACCACCACGCTGGCACCCAGT
TGATCGGCGCGAGATTTAATCGCCGCGACAATTTGCGACGGCGCGTGCAGGGCCAGACTGGAGGTGGCAA
CGCCAATCAGCAACGACTGTTTGCCCGCCAGTTGTTGTGCCACGCGGTTGGGAATGTAATTCAGCTCCGC
CATCGCCGCTTCCACTTTTTCCCGCGTTTTCGCAGAAACGTGGCTGGCCTGGTTCACCACGCGGGAAACG
GTCTGATAAGAGACACCGGCATACTCTGCGACATCGTATAACGTTACTGGTTTCACATTCACCACCCTGA
ATTGACTCTCTTCCGGGCGCTATCATGCCATACCGCGAAAGGTTTTGCGCCATTCGATGGTGTCCGGGAT
CTCGACGCTCTCCCTTATGCGACTCCTGCATTAGGAAGCAGCCCAGTAGTAGGTTGAGGCCGTTGAGCAC
CGCCGCCGCAAGGAATGGTGCATGCAAGGAGATGGCGCCCAACAGTCCCCCGGCCACGGGGCCTGCCACC
ATACCCACGCCGAAACAAGCGCTCATGAGCCCGAAGTGGCGAGCCCGATCTTCCCCATCGGTGATGTCGG
CGATATAGGCGCCAGCAACCGCACCTGTGGCGCCGGTGATGCCGGCCACGATGCGTCCGGCGTAGAGGAT
CGAGATCTCGATCCCGCGAAATTAATACGACTCACTATAGGGGAATTGTGAGCGGATAACAATTCCCCTC
TAGAAATAATTTTGTTTAACTTTAAGAAGGAGATATACCATGGGCAGCAGCCATCATCATCATCATCACA
GCAGCGGCGAGAATCTTTATTTTCAGGGCCATATGTCTTTCGAGGGTAAGATCGCACTGGTCACAGGGGC
ATCGCGTGGAATTGGACGCGCTATCGCTGAGCTGCTTGTCGAACGTGGAGCGTGCGTTATCGGGACGGCT
ACCTCGGAAAAGGGTGCTGAAGCTATCAGTGCGTACCTTGGCGAAAACGGGAAAGGCCTGATGTTAAACG
TAGTCGATCCCACATCAATCGACACTGTACTGGCAACAATTCGTGCCGAGTTCGGAGAAGTTGACATCCT
TGTTAATAATGCAGGAATCACCCGTGACAACTTGCTTATGCGTATGAAGGATGACGAATGGCAAGACATT
ATTGATACAAACTTGACTTCGGTCTTTCGTCTGTCAAAGGCAGTGATGCGTGCAATGATGAAGAAGCGTT
TCGGACGTATTATCACTATTGGAAGCGTAGTTGGGACGATGGGTAATGCGGGTCAGGTTAATTATGCAGC
AGCTAAAGCCGGAGTTATTGGATTCTCGAAAAGCTTGGCACGCGAGGTGGCTTCGCGCGGAATCACAGTC
AACGTTGTGGCGCCAGGCTTTATCGAGACCGATATGACGCGCACTTTAACTGATGACCAACGTGCAGGAA
TCTTGGCACAGGTCCCCGCGAACCGCCTGGGAGACGCGAAAGAAATTGCTTCTGCAGTTGCATTTCTGGC
CTCTGATGAGGCATCGTACATTTCTGGAGAGACGTTACACGTCAATGGGGGTATGTATATGATCTAGCTC
GAGCACCACCACCACCACCACTGAGATCCGGCTGCTAACAAAGCCCGAAAGGAAGCTGAGTTGGCTGCTG
CCACCGCTGAGCAATAACTAGCATAACCCCTTGGGGCCTCTAAACGGGTCTTGAGGGGTTTTTTGCTGAA
AGGAGGAACTATATCCGGATTGGCGAATGGG
[124 nt withheld, positions 2342-2465]
C
[91 nt withheld, positions 2467-2557]
A
[49 nt withheld, positions 2559-2607]
CCTTTGACGTTGGAGTCCACGTTCTTT
[37 nt withheld, positions 2635-2671]
ACCCTATCTCGGTCTATTCTTTTGATTTATAAGGGATTTTGCCGATTTCGGCCTATTGGTTAAAAAATGA
GCTGATTTAACAAAAATTTAACGCGAATTTTAACAAAATATTAACGTTTACAATTTCAGGTGGCACTTTT
CGGGGAAATGTGCGCGGAACCCCTATTTGTTTATTTTTCTAAATACATTCAAATATGTATCCGCTCATGA
ATTAATTCTTAGAAAAACTCATCGAGCATCAAATGAAACTGCAATTTATTCATATCAGGATTATCAATAC
CATATTTTTGAAAAAGCCGTTTCTGTAATGAAGGAGAAAACTCACCGAGGCAGTTCCATAGGATGGCAAG
ATCCTGGTATCGGTCTGCGATTCCGACTCGTCCAACATCAATACAACCTATTAATTTCCCCTCGTCAAAA
ATAAGGTTATCAAGTGAGAAATCACCATGAGTGACGACTGAATCCGGTGAGAATGGCAAAAGTTTATGCA
TTTCTTTCCAGACTTGTTCAACAGGCCAGCCATTACGCTCGTCATCAAAATCACTCGCATCAACCAAACC
GTTATTCATTCGTGATTGCGCCTGAGCGAGACGAAATACGCGATCGCTGTTAAAAGGACAATTACAAACA
GGAATCGAATGCAACCGGCGCAGGAACACTGCCAGCGCATCAACAATATTTTCACCTGAATCAGGATATT
CTTCTAATACCTGGAATGCTGTTTTCCCGGGGATCGCAGTGGTGAGTAACCATGCATCATCAGGAGTACG
GATAAAATGCTTGATGGTCGGAAGAGGCATAAATTCCGTCAGCCAGTTTAGTCTGACCATCTCATCTGTA
ACATCATTGGCAACGCTACCTTTGCCATGTTTCAGAAACAACTCTGGCGCATCGGGCTTCCCATACAATC
GATAGATTGTCGCACCTGATTGCCCGACATTATCGCGAGCCCATTTATACCCATATAAATCAGCATCCAT
GTTGGAATTTAATCGCGGCCTAGAGCAAGACGTTTCCCGTTGAATATGGCTCATAACACCCCTTGTATTA
CTGTTTATGTAAGCAGACAGTTTTATTGTTCATGACCAAAATCCCTTAACGTGAGTTTTCGTTCCACTGA
GCGTCAGACCCCGTAGAAAAGATCAAAGGATCTTCTTGAGATCCTTTTTTTCTGCGCGTAATCTGCTGCT
TGCAAACAAAAAAACCACCGCTACCAGCGGTGGTTTGTTTGCCGGATCAAGAGCTACCAACTCTTTTTCC
GAAGGTAACTGGCTTCAGCAGAGCGCAGATACCAAATACTGTCCTTCTAGTGTAGCCGTAGTTAGGCCAC
CACTTCAAGAACTCTGTAGCACCGCCTACATACCTCGCTCTGCTAATCCTGTTACCAGTGGCTGCTGCCA
GTGGCGATAAGTCGTGTCTTACCGGGTTGGACTCAAGACGATAGTTACCGGATAAGGCGCAGCGGTCGGG
CTGAACGGGGGGTTCGTGCACACAGCCCAGCTTGGAGCGAACGACCTACACCGAACTGAGATACCTACAG
CGTGAGCTATGAGAAAGCGCCACGCTTCCCGAAGGGAGAAAGGCGGACAGGTATCCGGTAAGCGGCAGGG
TCGGAACAGGAGAGCGCACGAGGGAGCTTCCAGGGGGAAACGCCTGGTATCTTTATAGTCCTGTCGGGTT
TCGCCACCTCTGACTTGAGCGTCGATTTTTGTGATGCTCGTCAGGGGGGCGGAGCCTATGGAAAAACGCC
AGCAACGCGGCCTTTTTACGGTTCCTGGCCTTTTGCTGGCCTTTTGCTCACATGTTCTTTCCTGCGTTAT
CCCCTGATTCTGTGGATAACCGTATTACCGCCTTTGAGTGAGCTGATACCGCTCGCCGCAGCCGAACGAC
CGAGCGCAGCGAGTCAGTGAGCGAGGAAGCGGAAGAGCGCCTGATGCGGTATTTTCTCCTTACGCATCTG
TGCGGTATTTCACACCGCATATATGGTGCACTCTCAGTACAATCTGCTCTGATGCCGCATAGTTAAGCCA
GTATACACTCCGCTATCGCTACGTGACTGGGTCATGGCTGCGCCCCGACACCCGCCAACACCCGCTGACG
CGCCCTGACGGGCTTGTCTGCTCCCGGCATCCGCTTACAGACAAGCTGTGACCGTCTCCGGGAGCTGCAT
GTGTCAGAGGTTTTCACCGTCATCACCGAAACGCGCGAGGCAGCTGCGGTAAAGCTCATCAGCGTGGTCG
TGAAGCGATTCACAGATGTCTGCCTGTTCATCCGCGTCCAGCTCGTTGAGTTTCTCCAGAAGCGTTAATG
TCTGGCTTCTGATAAAGCGGGCCATGTTAAGGGCGGTTTTTTCCTGTTTGGTCACTGATGCCTCCGTGTA
AGGGGGATTTCTGTTCATGGGGGTAATGATACCGATGAAACGAGAGAGGATGCTCACGATACGGGTTACT
GATGATGAACATGCCCGGTTACTGGAACGTTGTGAGGGTAAACAACTGGCGGTATGGATGCGGCGGGACC
AGAGAAAAATCACTCAGGGTCAATGCCAGCGCTTCGTTAATACAGATGTAGGTGTTCCACAGGGTAGCCA
GCAGCATCCTGCGATGCAGATCCGGAACATAATGGTGCAGGGCGCTGACTTCCGCGTTTCCAGACTTTAC
GAAACACGGAAACCGAAGACCATTCATGTTGTTGCTCAGGTCGCAGACGTTTTGCAGCAGCAGTCGCTTC
ACGTTCGCTCGCGTATCGGTGATTCATTCTGCTAACCAGTAAGGCAACCCCGCCAGCCTAGCCGGGTCCT
CAACGACAGGAGCACGATCATGCGCACCCGTGGGGCCGCCATGCCGGCGATAATGGCCTGCTTCTCGCCG
AAACGTTTGGTGGCGGGACCAGTGACGAAGGCTTGAGCGAGGGCGTGCAAGATTCCGAATACCGCAAGCG
ACAGGCCGATCATCGTCGCGCTCCAGCGAAAGCGGTCCTCGCCGAAAATGACCCAGAGCGCTGCCGGCAC
CTGTCCTACGAGTTGCATGATAAAGAAGACAGTCATAAGTGCGGCGACGATAGTCATGCCCCGCGCCCAC
CGGAAGGAGCTGACTGGGTTGAAGGCTCTCAAGGGCATCGGTCGAGATCCCGGTGCCTAATGAGTGAGCT
AACTTACATTAATTGCGTTGCGCTCACTGCCCGCTTTCCAGTCGGGAAACCTGTCGTGCCAGCTGCATTA
ATGAATCGGCCAACGCGCGGGGAGAGGCGGTTTGCGTATTGGGCGCCAGGGTGGTTTTTCTTTTCACCAG
TGAGACGGGCAACAGCTGATTGCCCTTCACCGCCTGGCCCTGAGAGAGTTGCAGCAAGCGGTCCACGCTG
