>Addgene plasmid #232927 | YpFabG_pET-28a(+)-TEV | depositor full sequence | sequence record 470120 | Sequencing results from ACGT Sequencing Service
GGGNGGCGANATTTCCCTCTAGAATAATTTTGTTTAACTTTAAGAAGGAGATATACCATGGGCAGCAGCC
ATCATTCATCATCATCACAGCAGCGGCGAGAATCTTTATTTTCAGGGCCATATGTCTTTCGAGGGTAAGA
TCGCACTGGTCACAGGGGCATCGCGTGGAATTGGACGCGCTATCGCTGAGCTGCTTGTCGAACGTGGAGC
GTGCGTTATCGGGACGGCTACCTCGGAAAAGGGTGCTGAAGCTATCAGTGCGTACCTTGGCGAAAACGGG
AAAGGCCTGATGTTAAACGTAGTCGATCCCACATCAATCGACACTGTACTGGCAACAATTCGTGCCGAGT
TCGGAGAAGTTGACATCCTTGTTAATAATGCAGGAATCACCCGTGACAACTTGCTTATGCGTATGAAGGA
TGACGAATGGCAAGACATTATTGATACAAACTTGACTTCGGTCTTTCGTCTGTCAAAGGCAGTGATGCGT
GCAATGATGAAGAAGCGTTTCGGACGTATTATCACTATTGGAAGCGTAGTTGGGACGATGGGTAATGCGG
GTCAGGTTAATTATGCAGCAGCTAAAGCCGGAGTTATTGGATTCTCGAAAAGCTTGGCACGCGAGGTGGC
TTCGCGCGGAATCACAGTCAACGTTGTGGCGCCAGGCTTTATCGAGACCGATATGACGCGCACTTTAACT
GATGACCAACGTGCAGGAATCTTGGCACAGGTCCCCGCGAACCGCCTGGGAGACGCGAAAGAAATTGCTT
CTGCAGTTGCATTTCTGGCCTCTGATGAGGCATCGTACATTTCTGGAGAGACGTTACACGTCAATGGGGG
TATGTATATGATCTAGCTCGAGCACCACCACCACCACCACTGAGATCCGGCTGCTAACAAAGCCCGAAAG
GAAGCTGAGTTGGCTGCTGCCACCGCTGAGCAATAACTAGCATAACCCCTTGGGGCCTCTAAACGGGTCT
TGAGGGGTTTTTTGCTGAAAGGAGGAACTATATCCGGATTGGCGAATGGG
[94 nt withheld, positions 1031-1124]
